>Addgene plasmid #20296 | pAAV-EF1a-double floxed-EYFP-WPRE-HGHpA | depositor full sequence | sequence record 9543 | Author sequence
CCTGCAGGCAGCTGCGCGCTCGCTCGCTCACTGAGGCCGCCCGGGCAAAGCCCGGGCGTCGGGCGACCTT
TGGTCGCCCGGCCTCAGTGAGCGAGCGAGCGCGCAGAGAGGGAGTGGCCAACTCCATCACTAGGGGTTCC
TGCGGCCGCACGCGTAAGCTTTGCAAAGATGGATAAAGTTTTAAACAGAGAGGAATCTTTGCAGCTAATG
GACCTTCTAGGTCTTGAAAGGAGTGGGAATTGGCTCCGGTGCCCGTCAGTGGGCAGAGCGCACATCGCCC
ACAGTCCCCGAGAAGTTGGGGGGAGGGGTCGGCAATTGAACCGGTGCCTAGAGAAGGTGGCGCGGGGTAA
ACTGGGAAAGTGATGTCGTGTACTGGCTCCGCCTTTTTCCCGAGGGTGGGGGAGAACCGTATATAAGTGC
AGTAGTCGCCGTGAACGTTCTTTTTCGCAACGGGTTTGCCGCCAGAACACAGGTAAGTGCCGTGTGTGGT
TCCCGCGGGCCTGGCCTCTTTACGGGTTATGGCCCTTGCGTGCCTTGAATTACTTCCACTGGCTGCAGTA
CGTGATTCTTGATCCCGAGCTTCGGGTTGGAAGTGGGTGGGAGAGTTCGAGGCCTTGCGCTTAAGGAGCC
CCTTCGCCTCGTGCTTGAGTTGAGGCCTGGCCTGGGCGCTGGGGCCGCCGCGTGCGAATCTGGTGGCACC
TTCGCGCCTGTCTCGCTGCTTTCGATAAGTCTCTAGCCATTTAAAATTTTTGATGACCTGCTGCGACGCT
TTTTTTCTGGCAAGATAGTCTTGTAAATGCGGGCCAAGATCTGCACACTGGTATTTCGGTTTTTGGGGCC
GCGGGCGGCGACGGGGCCCGTGCGTCCCAGCGCACATGTTCGGCGAGGCGGGGCCTGCGAGCGCGGCCAC
CGAGAATCGGACGGGGGTAGTCTCAAGCTGGCCGGCCTGCTCTGGTGCCTGGCCTCGCGCCGCCGTGTAT
CGCCCCGCCCTGGGCGGCAAGGCTGGCCCGGTCGGCACCAGTTGCGTGAGCGGAAAGATGGCCGCTTCCC
GGCCCTGCTGCAGGGAGCTCAAAATGGAGGACGCGGCGCTCGGGAGAGCGGGCGGGTGAGTCACCCACAC
AAAGGAAAAGGGCCTTTCCGTCCTCAGCCGTCGCTTCATGTGACTCCACGGAGTACCGGGCGCCGTCCAG
GCACCTCGATTAGTTCTCGAGCTTTTGGAGTACGTCGTCTTTAGGTTGGGGGGAGGGGTTTTATGCGATG
GAGTTTCCCCACACTGAGTGGGTGGAGACTGAAGTTAGGCCAGCTTGGCACTTGATGTAATTCTCCTTGG
AATTTGCCCTTTTTGAGTTTGGATCTTGGTTCATTCTCAAGCCTCAGACAGTGGTTCAAAGTTTTTTTCT
TCCATTTCAGGTGTCGTGAGGTACCGGATCCTCTAGAGTCGACTCCGGAATAACTTCGTATAGGATACTT
TATACGAAGTTATGCAGAATGGTAGCTGGATTGTAGCTGCTATTAGCAATATGAAACCTCTTAATAACTT
CGTATAGCATACATTATACGAAGTTATGGCGCGCCCTATTACTTGTACAGCTCGTCCATGCCGAGAGTGA
TCCCGGCGGCGGTCACGAACTCCAGCAGGACCATGTGATCGCGCTTCTCGTTGGGGTCTTTGCTCAGGGC
GGACTGGTAGCTCAGGTAGTGGTTGTCGGGCAGCAGCACGGGGCCGTCGCCGATGGGGGTGTTCTGCTGG
TAGTGGTCGGCGAGCTGCACGCTGCCGTCCTCGATGTTGTGGCGGATCTTGAAGTTCACCTTGATGCCGT
TCTTCTGCTTGTCGGCCATGATATAGACGTTGTGGCTGTTGTAGTTGTACTCCAGCTTGTGCCCCAGGAT
GTTGCCGTCCTCCTTGAAGTCGATGCCCTTCAGCTCGATGCGGTTCACCAGGGTGTCGCCCTCGAACTTC
ACCTCGGCGCGGGTCTTGTAGTTGCCGTCGTCCTTGAAGAAGATGGTGCGCTCCTGGACGTAGCCTTCGG
GCATGGCGGACTTGAAGAAGTCGTGCTGCTTCATGTGGTCGGGGTAGCGGGCGAAGCACTGCAGGCCGTA
GCCGAAGGTGGTCACGAGGGTGGGCCAGGGCACGGGCAGCTTGCCGGTGGTGCAGATGAACTTCAGGGTC
AGCTTGCCGTAGGTGGCATCGCCCTCGCCCTCGCCGGACACGCTGAACTTGTGGCCGTTTACGTCGCCGT
CCAGCTCGACCAGGATGGGCACCACCCCGGTGAACAGCTCCTCGCCCTTGCTCACCATGGTGGCTAGCAT
AACTTCGTATAAAGTATCCTATACGAAGTTATTTGCCTTAACCCAGAAATTATCACTGTTATTCTTTAGA
ATGGTGCAAAGAATAACTTCGTATAATGTATGCTATACGAAGTTATGAATTCGATATCAAGCTTATCGAT
AATCAACCTCTGGATTACAAAATTTGTGAAAGATTGACTGGTATTCTTAACTATGTTGCTCCTTTTACGC
TATGTGGATACGCTGCTTTAATGCCTTTGTATCATGCTATTGCTTCCCGTATGGCTTTCATTTTCTCCTC
CTTGTATAAATCCTGGTTGCTGTCTCTTTATGAGGAGTTGTGGCCCGTTGTCAGGCAACGTGGCGTGGTG
TGCACTGTGTTTGCTGACGCAACCCCCACTGGTTGGGGCATTGCCACCACCTGTCAGCTCCTTTCCGGGA
CTTTCGCTTTCCCCCTCCCTATTGCCACGGCGGAACTCATCGCCGCCTGCCTTGCCCGCTGCTGGACAGG
GGCTCGGCTGTTGGGCACTGACAATTCCGTGGTGTTGTCGGGGAAATCATCGTCCTTTCCTTGGCTGCTC
GCCTATGTTGCCACCTGGATTCTGCGCGGGACGTCCTTCTGCTACGTCCCTTCGGCCCTCAATCCAGCGG
ACCTTCCTTCCCGCGGCCTGCTGCCGGCTCTGCGGCCTCTTCCGCGTCTTCGCCTTCGCCCTCAGACGAG
TCGGATCTCCCTTTGGGCCGCCTCCCCGCATCGATACCGAGCGCTGCTCGAGAGATCTACGGGTGGCATC
CCTGTGACCCCTCCCCAGTGCCTCTCCTGGCCCTGGAAGTTGCCACTCCAGTGCCCACCAGCCTTGTCCT
AATAAAATTAAGTTGCATCATTTTGTCTGACTAGGTGTCCTTCTATAATATTATGGGGTGGAGGGGGGTG
GTATGGAGCAAGGGGCAAGTTGGGAAGACAACCTGTAGGGCCTGCGGGGTCTATTGGGAACCAAGCTGGA
GTGCAGTGGCACAATCTTGGCTCACTGCAATCTCCGCCTCCTGGGTTCAAGCGATTCTCCTGCCTCAGCC
TCCCGAGTTGTTGGGATTCCAGGCATGCATGACCAGGCTCAGCTAATTTTTGTTTTTTTGGTAGAGACGG
GGTTTCACCATATTGGCCAGGCTGGTCTCCAACTCCTAATCTCAGGTGATCTACCCACCTTGGCCTCCCA
AATTGCTGGGATTACAGGCGTGAACCACTGCTCCCTTCCCTGTCCTTCTGATTTTGTAGGTAACCACGTG
CGGACCGAGCGGCCGCAGGAACCCCTAGTGATGGAGTTGGCCACTCCCTCTCTGCGCGCTCGCTCGCTCA
CTGAGGCCGGGCGACCAAAGGTCGCCCGACGCCCGGGCTTTGCCCGGGCGGCCTCAGTGAGCGAGCGAGC
GCGCAGCTGCCTGCAGGGGCGCCTGATGCGGTATTTTCTCCTTACGCATCTGTGCGGTATTTCACACCGC
ATA
[142 nt withheld, positions 3784-3925]
C
[141 nt withheld, positions 3927-4067]
CCTTTGACGTTGGAGTCCACGTTCTTT
[37 nt withheld, positions 4095-4131]
ACCCTATCTCGGGCTATTCTTTTGATTTATAAGGGATTTTGCCGATTTCGGCCTATTGGTTAAAAAATGA
GCTGATTTAACAAAAATTTAACGCGAATTTTAACAAAATATTAACGTTTACAATTTTATGGTGCACTCTC
AGTACAATCTGCTCTGATGCCGCATAGTTAAGCCAGCCCCGACACCCGCCAACACCCGCTGACGCGCCCT
GACGGGCTTGTCTGCTCCCGGCATCCGCTTACAGACAAGCTGTGACCGTCTCCGGGAGCTGCATGTGTCA
GAGGTTTTCACCGTCATCACCGAAACGCGCGAGACGAAAGGGCCTCGTGATACGCCTATTTTTATAGGTT
AATGTCATGATAATAATGGTTTCTTAGACGTCAGGTGGCACTTTTCGGGGAAATGTGCGCGGAACCCCTA
TTTGTTTATTTTTCTAAATACATTCAAATATGTATCCGCTCATGAGACAATAACCCTGATAAATGCTTCA
ATAATATTGAAAAAGGAAGAGTATGAGTATTCAACATTTCCGTGTCGCCCTTATTCCCTTTTTTGCGGCA
TTTTGCCTTCCTGTTTTTGCTCACCCAGAAACGCTGGTGAAAGTAAAAGATGCTGAAGATCAGTTGGGTG
CACGAGTGGGTTACATCGAACTGGATCTCAACAGCGGTAAGATCCTTGAGAGTTTTCGCCCCGAAGAACG
TTTTCCAATGATGAGCACTTTTAAAGTTCTGCTATGTGGCGCGGTATTATCCCGTATTGACGCCGGGCAA
GAGCAACTCGGTCGCCGCATACACTATTCTCAGAATGACTTGGTTGAGTACTCACCAGTCACAGAAAAGC
ATCTTACGGATGGCATGACAGTAAGAGAATTATGCAGTGCTGCCATAACCATGAGTGATAACACTGCGGC
CAACTTACTTCTGACAACGATCGGAGGACCGAAGGAGCTAACCGCTTTTTTGCACAACATGGGGGATCAT
GTAACTCGCCTTGATCGTTGGGAACCGGAGCTGAATGAAGCCATACCAAACGACGAGCGTGACACCACGA
TGCCTGTAGCAATGGCAACAACGTTGCGCAAACTATTAACTGGCGAACTACTTACTCTAGCTTCCCGGCA
ACAATTAATAGACTGGATGGAGGCGGATAAAGTTGCAGGACCACTTCTGCGCTCGGCCCTTCCGGCTGGC
TGGTTTATTGCTGATAAATCTGGAGCCGGTGAGCGTGGGTCTCGCGGTATCATTGCAGCACTGGGGCCAG
ATGGTAAGCCCTCCCGTATCGTAGTTATCTACACGACGGGGAGTCAGGCAACTATGGATGAACGAAATAG
ACAGATCGCTGAGATAGGTGCCTCACTGATTAAGCATTGGTAACTGTCAGACCAAGTTTACTCATATATA
CTTTAGATTGATTTAAAACTTCATTTTTAATTTAAAAGGATCTAGGTGAAGATCCTTTTTGATAATCTCA
TGACCAAAATCCCTTAACGTGAGTTTTCGTTCCACTGAGCGTCAGACCCCGTAGAAAAGATCAAAGGATC
TTCTTGAGATCCTTTTTTTCTGCGCGTAATCTGCTGCTTGCAAACAAAAAAACCACCGCTACCAGCGGTG
GTTTGTTTGCCGGATCAAGAGCTACCAACTCTTTTTCCGAAGGTAACTGGCTTCAGCAGAGCGCAGATAC
CAAATACTGTCCTTCTAGTGTAGCCGTAGTTAGGCCACCACTTCAAGAACTCTGTAGCACCGCCTACATA
CCTCGCTCTGCTAATCCTGTTACCAGTGGCTGCTGCCAGTGGCGATAAGTCGTGTCTTACCGGGTTGGAC
TCAAGACGATAGTTACCGGATAAGGCGCAGCGGTCGGGCTGAACGGGGGGTTCGTGCACACAGCCCAGCT
TGGAGCGAACGACCTACACCGAACTGAGATACCTACAGCGTGAGCTATGAGAAAGCGCCACGCTTCCCGA
AGGGAGAAAGGCGGACAGGTATCCGGTAAGCGGCAGGGTCGGAACAGGAGAGCGCACGAGGGAGCTTCCA
GGGGGAAACGCCTGGTATCTTTATAGTCCTGTCGGGTTTCGCCACCTCTGACTTGAGCGTCGATTTTTGT
GATGCTCGTCAGGGGGGCGGAGCCTATGGAAAAACGCCAGCAACGCGGCCTTTTTACGGTTCCTGGCCTT
TTGCTGGCCTTTTGCTCACATGT
Features (pLannotate 1.2.2; 24 found; start..end, strand, type, name):
      1..141     -  repeat_region  AAV2 ITR: inverted terminal repeat of adeno-associated virus serotype 2 inverted
    169..235     +  CDS            small t antigen (fragment): SV40 (simian virus 40) small t antigen
    261..472     +  promoter       EF-1α core promoter: core promoter for human elongation factor EF-1α
    473..581     +  intron         EF-1α intron A (fragment): intron upstream of the start codon of human EF-1α
   1207..1410    +  intron         EF-1α intron A: truncated intron upstream of the start codon of human EF-1α
   1426..1443    +  misc_feature   MCS (fragment): pUC18/19 multiple cloning site
   1450..1483    +  protein_bind   lox2272: Cre-mediated recombination occurs in the 8-bp core sequence (GGATACTT). lox2272 sites are compatible with each other, but incompatible with loxP or loxN sites (Lee and Saito, 1988). Cre recombinase
   1484..1533    -  intron         β-globin intron (fragment): internally truncated intron from human β-globin
   1534..1567    +  protein_bind   loxP: Cre-mediated recombination occurs in the 8-bp core sequence (GCATACAT). Cre recombinase
   1579..2298    -  CDS            EYFP: enhanced YFP mammalian codon-optimized
   2309..2342    -  protein_bind   lox2272: Cre-mediated recombination occurs in the 8-bp core sequence (GGATACTT). lox2272 sites are compatible with each other, but incompatible with loxP or loxN sites (Lee and Saito, 1988). Cre recombinase
   2343..2392    -  intron         β-globin intron (fragment): internally truncated intron from human β-globin
   2393..2426    -  protein_bind   loxP: Cre-mediated recombination occurs in the 8-bp core sequence (GCATACAT). Cre recombinase
   2427..2451    +  misc_feature   MCS (fragment): pBluescript multiple cloning site
   2451..3039    +  misc_feature   WPRE: woodchuck hepatitis virus posttranscriptional regulatory element
   3071..3547    +  polyA_signal   hGH poly(A) signal: human growth hormone polyadenylation signal
   3587..3727    +  repeat_region  AAV2 ITR: inverted terminal repeat of adeno-associated virus serotype 2 inverted
   3732..3783    -  misc_feature   bom (fragment): basis of mobility region from pBR322
   3802..4182    +  rep_origin     M13 ori (sequence partly withheld): M13 bacteriophage origin of replication; arrow indicates direction of (+) strand synthesis
   4258..4307    -  misc_feature   bom (fragment): basis of mobility region from pBR322
   4409..4444    -  CDS            rop (fragment): Rop protein, which maintains plasmids at low copy number; rop
   4539..4643    +  promoter       AmpR promoter: bla
   4644..5504    +  CDS            AmpR: β-lactamase; bla; confers resistance to ampicillin, carbenicillin, and related antibiotics
   5675..6263    +  rep_origin     ori: high-copy-number ColE1/pMB1/pBR322/pUC origin of replication
