[The description below was written by a language model from this plasmid's Addgene catalogue record and pLannotate feature annotations shown in this document.]
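Description:
pAAV-EF1a-double floxed-EYFP-WPRE-HGHpA is an adeno-associated virus transfer plasmid built on the Stratagene pAAV backbone for Cre-dependent expression of enhanced yellow fluorescent protein in mammalian cells. The 6,324-nt plasmid is maintained in bacteria through a high-copy ColE1/pUC-type origin and selected with ampicillin via the β-lactamase gene. An M13 phage origin is also present in the backbone. Two AAV2 inverted terminal repeats flank the expression cassette and define the segment that is replicated and packaged into recombinant AAV particles when the required replication, capsid and helper functions are provided separately.

Between the ITRs, the human EF-1α promoter with portions of its first intron drives transcription toward a 720-bp, mammalian codon-optimised EYFP coding sequence (derived from A. victoria) that sits in the reverse orientation relative to the promoter. The reading frame is bracketed by a lox2272/loxP pair on one side and an oppositely oriented lox2272/loxP pair on the other, the double-floxed inverted arrangement. Because lox2272 and loxP recombine only with their own kind, Cre first inverts the cassette through one pair and then excises one site of the other pair, leaving EYFP locked in the sense orientation. Without Cre, the antisense orientation prevents production of the protein.

Downstream, a WPRE enhances transcript stability and expression, and the human growth hormone polyadenylation signal terminates the message. AscI and NheI sites flanking EYFP are retained. Several short annotated fragments (SV40 small t, β-globin intron, bom, rop) are probably incidental matches rather than functional parts. The construct is suited to labelling Cre-expressing cell populations, and the depositor's comment points to an optogenetics resource.
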