Addgene plasmid #20296: pAAV-EF1a-double floxed-EYFP-WPRE-HGHpA
Purpose: Cre-activated AAV expression of EYFP
Depositing lab: Karl Deisseroth. Depositing organization: Stanford University.
Backbone
  Vector backbone: pAAV
  Backbone manufacturer: Stratagene
  Backbone size w/o insert (bp): 5604
  Vector type: Mammalian Expression, AAV
Growth in bacteria
  Bacterial resistance: Ampicillin, 100 μg/mL
  Growth temperature: 37°C
  Growth strain: Stbl3
  Copy number: High Copy
Gene/Insert
  Gene/Insert name: EYFP (alt names: enhanced yellow fluorescent protein; YFP)
  Species: A. victoria
  Insert size (bp): 720
  Cloning method: Restriction Enzyme; 5′ cloning site AscI (not destroyed); 3′ cloning site NheI (not destroyed)
  Sequencing primers: 5′ n/a
Terms and licenses: Academic/Nonprofit Terms; Industry Terms: Not Available to Industry
Depositor comments: Please see http://www.optogenetics.org for additional information.
How to cite: pAAV-EF1a-double floxed-EYFP-WPRE-HGHpA was a gift from Karl Deisseroth (Addgene plasmid # 20296 ; http://n2t.net/addgene:20296 ; RRID:Addgene_20296)
