>Addgene plasmid #20296 | pAAV-EF1a-double floxed-EYFP-WPRE-HGHpA | addgene partial sequence | sequence record 26146 | 20296 with EF1a-F
CGTGAGGTACCGGATCCTCTAGAGTCGACTCCGGAATAACTTCGTATAGGATACTTTATACGAAGTTATG
CAGAATGGTAGCTGGATTGTAGCTGCTATTAGCAATATGAAACCTCTTAATAACTTCGTATAGCATACAT
TATACGAAGTTATGGCGCGCCTTACTTGTACAGCTCGTCCATGCCGAGAGTGATCCCGGCGGCGGTCACG
AACTCCAGCAGGACCATGTGATCGCGCTTCTCGTTGGGGTCTTTGCTCAGGGCGGACTGGTAGCTCAGGT
AGTGGTTGTCGGGCAGCAGCACGGGGCCGTCGCCGATGGGGGTGTTCTGCTGGTAGTGGTCGGCGAGCTG
CACGCTGCCGTCCTCGATGTTGTGGCGGATCTTGAAGTTCACCTTGATGCCGTTCTTCTGCTTGTCGGCC
ATGATATAGACGTTGTGGCTGTTGTAGTTGTACTCCAGCTTGTGCCCCAGGATGTTGCCGTCCTCCTTGA
AGTCGATGCCCTTCAGCTCGATGCGGTTCACCAGGGTGTCGCCCTCGAACTTCACCTCGGCGCGGGTCTT
GTAGTTGCCGTCGTCCTTGAAGAAGATGGTGCGCTCCTGGACGTAGCCTTCGGGCATGGCGGACTTGAAG
AAGTCGTGCTGCTTCATGTGGTCGGGGTAGCGGGCGAAGCACTGCAGGCCGTAGCCGAAGGTGGTCACGA
NGGTGGCCCAGGGCACGGGCAGCTTGCCGGTGGTGCAGATGAACTTCAGGGTCAGCTNGCNGTAGGTGGC
ATCGCCTCGCCTCGCGGACACGCTGANCTGTGCCGTTACTCGCGTCACTCGACAGAGGCACACCGGGGAN
ACTCTCGCTTGTCC
